>Addgene plasmid #152531 | pGBW-m4133954 | depositor full sequence | sequence record 295543 | Full Sequence
CACCATGATAGCCTCAGAGTTTAGTTCCCTTCCATCATATGCAGCTTTTGCTACTGCTCAAGAAGCTTAT
GAGCAGGCTGTTGCTAATGGTGATTCTGAAGTTGTTCTTAAAAAGTTGAAGAAGTCTTTGAATGTGGCTA
AATCTGAATTTGACCGTGATGCAGCCATGCAACGTAAGTTGGAAAAGATGGCTGATCAAGCTATGACCCA
AATGTATAAACAGGCTAGATCTGAGGACAAGAGGGCAAAAGTTACTAGTGCTATGCAGACAATGCTTTTC
ACTATGCTTAGAAAGTTGGATAATGATGCACTCAACAACATTATCAACAATGCAAGAGATGGTTGTGTTC
CCTTGAACATAATACCTCTTACAACAGCAGCCAAACTAATGGTTGTCATACCAGACTATAACACATATAA
AAATACGTGTGATGGTACAACATTTACTTATGCATCAGCATTGTGGGAAATCCAACAGGTTGTAGATGCA
GATAGTAAAATTGTTCAACTTAGTGAAATTAGTATGGACAATTCACCTAATTTAGCATGGCCTCTTATTG
TAACAGCTTTAAGGGCCAATTCTGCTGTCAAATTAGAAAACCTTTACTTTCAGTCGGGGAAACCTATACC
CAATCCACTTCTCGGCTTAGATTCTACCTAAGCTAGCTTGACTGACTGAGATACAGCGTACCTTCAGCTC
ACAGACATGATAAGATACATTGATGAGTTTGGACAAACCACAACTAGAATGCAGTGAAAAAAATGCTTTA
TTTGTGAAATTTGTGATGCTATTGCTTTATTTGTAACCATTATAAGCTGCAATAAACAAGTTAACAACAA
CAATTGCATTCATTTTATGTTTCAGGTTCAGGGGGAGGTGTGGGAGGTTTTTTAAAGCAAGTAAAACCTC
TACAAATGTGGTATTGGCCCATCTCTATCGGTATCGTAGCATAACCCCTTGGGGCCTCTAAACGGGTCTT
GAGGGGTTTTTTGTGCCCCTCGGGCCGGATTGCTATCTACCGGCATTGGCGCAGAAAAAAATGCCTGATG
CGACGCTGCGCGTCTTATACTCCCACATATGCCAGATTCAGCAACGGATACGGCTTCCCCAACTTGCCCA
CTTCCATACGTGTCCTCCTTACCAGAAATTTATCCTTAAGGTCGTCAGCTATCCTGCAGGCGATCTCTCG
ATTTCGATCAAGACATTCCTTTAATGGTCTTTTCTGGACACCACTAGGGGTCAGAAGTAGTTCATCAAAC
TTTCTTCCCTCCCTAATCTCATTGGTTACCTTGGGCTATCGAAACTTAATTAACCAGTCAAGTCAGCTAC
TTGGCGAGATCGACTTGTCTGGGTTTCGACTACGCTCAGAATTGCGTCAGTCAAGTTCGATCTGGTCCTT
GCTATTGCACCCGTTCTCCGATTACGAGTTTCATTTAAATCATGTGAGCAAAAGGCCAGCAAAAGGCCAG
GAACCGTAAAAAGGCCGCGTTGCTGGCGTTTTTCCATAGGCTCCGCCCCCCTGACGAGCATCACAAAAAT
CGACGCTCAAGTCAGAGGTGGCGAAACCCGACAGGACTATAAAGATACCAGGCGTTTCCCCCTGGAAGCT
CCCTCGTGCGCTCTCCTGTTCCGACCCTGCCGCTTACCGGATACCTGTCCGCCTTTCTCCCTTCGGGAAG
CGTGGCGCTTTCTCATAGCTCACGCTGTAGGTATCTCAGTTCGGTGTAGGTCGTTCGCTCCAAGCTGGGC
TGTGTGCACGAACCCCCCGTTCAGCCCGACCGCTGCGCCTTATCCGGTAACTATCGTCTTGAGTCCAACC
CGGTAAGACACGACTTATCGCCACTGGCAGCAGCCACTGGTAACAGGATTAGCAGAGCGAGGTATGTAGG
CGGTGCTACAGAGTTCTTGAAGTGGTGGCCTAACTACGGCTACACTAGAAGAACAGTATTTGGTATCTGC
GCTCTGCTGAAGCCAGTTACCTTCGGAAAAAGAGTTGGTAGCTCTTGATCCGGCAAACAAACCACCGCTG
GTAGCGGTGGTTTTTTTGTTTGCAAGCAGCAGATTACGCGCAGAAAAAAAGGATCTCAAGAAGATCCTTT
GATCTTTTCTACGGGGTCTGACGCTCAGTGGAACGAAAACTCACGTTAAGGGATTTTGGTCATGAGATTA
TCAAAAAGGATCTTCACCTAGATCCTTTTAAATTAAAAATGAAGTTTTAAATCAATCTAAAGTATATATG
AGTAAACTTGGTCTGACAGTTACCAATGCTTAATCAGTGAGGCACCTATCTCAGCGATCTGTCTATTTCG
TTCATCCATAGTTGCATTTAAATTTCCGAACTCTCCAAGGCCCTCGTCGGAAAATCTTCAAACCTTTCGT
CCGATCCATCTTGCAGGCTACCTCTCGAACGAACTATCGCAAGTCTCTTGGCCGGCCTTGCGCCTTGGCT
ATTGCTTGGCAGCGCCTATCGCCAGGTATTACTCCAATCCCGAATATCCGAGATCGGGATCACCCGAGAG
AAGTTCAACCTACATCCTCAATCCCGATCTATCCGAGATCCGAGGAATATCGAAATCGGGGCGCGCCTGG
CCTCCGCGCCGGGTTTTGGCGCCTCCCGCGGGCGCCCCCCTCGTCACGGCGAGCGCTGCCACGTCAGACG
AAGGGCGCAGGAGCGTCCTGATCCTTCCGCCCGGACGCTCAGGACAGCGGCCCGCTGCTCATAAGACTCG
GCCTTAGAACCCCAGTATCAGCAGAAGGACATTTTAGGACGGGACTTGGGTGACTCTAGGGCACTGGTTT
TCTTTCCAGAGAGCGGAACAGGCGAGGAAAAGTAGTCCCTTCTCGGCGATTCTGCGGAGGGATCTCCGTG
GGGCGGTGAACGCCGATGATTATATAAGGACGCGCCGGGTGTGGCACAGCTAGTTCCGTCGCAGCCGGGA
TTTGGGTCGCGGTTCTTGTTTGTGGATCGCTGTGATCGTCACTTGGTGAGTAGCGGGCTGCTGGGCTGGC
CGGGGCTTTCGTGGCCGCCGGGCCGCTCGGTGGGACGGAAGCGTGTGGAGAGACCGCCAAGGGCTGTAGT
CTGGGTCCGCGAGCAAGGTTGCCCTGAACTGGGGGTTGGGGGGAGCGCAGCAAAATGGCGGCTGTTCCCG
AGTCTTGAATGGAAGACGCTTGTGAGGCGGGCTGTGAGGTCGTTGAAACAAGGTGGGGGGCATGGTGGGC
GGCAAGAACCCAAGGTCTTGAGCCCTTCGCTAATGCGGGAAAGCTCTTATTCGGGTGAGATGGGCTGGGC
ACCATCTGGGGACCCTGACGTGAAGTTTGTCACTGACTGGAGAACTCGGTTTGTCGTCTGTTGCGGGGGC
GGCAGTTATGGCGGTGCCGTTGGGCAGTGCACCCGTACCTTTGGGAGCGCGCGCCCTCGTCGTGTCGTGA
CGTCACCCGTTCTGTTGGCTTATAATGCAGGGTGGGGCCACCTGCCGGTAGGTGTGCGGTAGGCTTTTCT
CCGTCGCAGGACGCAGGGTTCGGGCCTAGGGTAGGCTCTCCTGAATCGACAGGCGCCGGACCTCTGGTGA
GGGGAGGGATAAGTGAGGCGTCAGTTTCTTTGGTCGGTTTTATGTACCTATCTTCTTAAGTAGCTGAAGC
TCCGGTTTTGAACTATGCGCTCGGGGTTGGCGAGTGTGTTTTGTGAAGTTTTTTAGGCACCTTTTGAAAT
GTAATCATTTGGGTCAATATGTAATTTTCAGTGTTAGACTTGTAAATTGTCCGCTAAATTCTGGCCGTTT
TTGGCTTTTTTGTTAGACAACATGACCGAGTACAAGCCCACGGTGCGCCTCGCCACCCGCGACGACGTCC
CCAGGGCCGTACGCACCCTCGCCGCCGCGTTCGCCGACTACCCCGCCACGCGCCACACCGTCGATCCGGA
CCGCCACATCGAGCGGGTCACCGAGCTGCAAGAACTCTTCCTCACGCGCGTCGGGCTCGACATCGGCAAG
GTGTGGGTCGCGGACGACGGCGCCGCGGTGGCGGTCTGGACCACGCCGGAGAGCGTCGAAGCGGGGGCGG
TGTTCGCCGAGATCGGCCCGCGCATGGCCGAGTTGAGCGGTTCCCGGCTGGCCGCGCAGCAACAGATGGA
GGGCCTCCTGGCGCCGCACCGGCCCAAGGAGCCCGCGTGGTTCCTGGCCACCGTCGGCGTCTCGCCCGAC
CACCAGGGCAAGGGTCTGGGCAGCGCCGTCGTGCTCCCCGGAGTGGAGGCCGCCGAGCGCGCCGGGGTGC
CCGCCTTCCTGGAGACCTCCGCGCCCCGCAACCTCCCCTTCTACGAGCGGCTCGGCTTCACCGTCACCGC
CGACGTCGAGGTGCCCGAAGGACCGCGCACCTGGTGCATGACCCGCAAGCCCGGTGCCTAGGCTAGTATG
TAAGCCTAGTCTTAGATAATAAAATCGCTATCCATCGAAGATGGATGTGTGTTGGTTTTTTGTGTGTGTA
ACGCTAGGCGCGCCTGGTGTACCGAGAACGATCCTCTCAGTGCGAGTCTCGACGATCCATATCGTTGCTT
GGCAGTCAGCCAGTCGGAATCCAGCTTGGGACCCAGGAAGTCCAATCGTCAGATATTGTACTCAAGCCTG
GTCACGGCAGCGTACCGATCTGTTTAAACCTAGATATTGATAGTCTGATCGGTCAACGTATAATCGAGTC
CTAGCTTTTGCAAACATCTATCAAGAGACAGGATCAGCAGGAGGCTTTCGCATGAGTATTCAACATTTCC
GTGTCGCCCTTATTCCCTTTTTTGCGGCATTTTGCCTTCCTGTTTTTGCTCACCCAGAAACGCTGGTGAA
AGTAAAAGATGCTGAAGATCAGTTGGGTGCGCGAGTGGGTTACATCGAACTGGATCTCAACAGCGGTAAG
ATCCTTGAGAGTTTTCGCCCCGAAGAACGCTTTCCAATGATGAGCACTTTTAAAGTTCTGCTATGTGGCG
CGGTATTATCCCGTATTGACGCCGGGCAAGAGCAACTCGGTCGCCGCATACACTATTCTCAGAATGACTT
GGTTGAGTATTCACCAGTCACAGAAAAGCATCTTACGGATGGCATGACAGTAAGAGAATTATGCAGTGCT
GCCATAACCATGAGTGATAACACTGCGGCCAACTTACTTCTGACAACGATTGGAGGACCGAAGGAGCTAA
CCGCTTTTTTGCACAACATGGGGGATCATGTAACTCGCCTTGATCGTTGGGAACCGGAGCTGAATGAAGC
CATACCAAACGACGAGCGTGACACCACGATGCCTGTAGCAATGGCAACAACCTTGCGTAAACTATTAACT
GGCGAACTACTTACTCTAGCTTCCCGGCAACAGTTGATAGACTGGATGGAGGCGGATAAAGTTGCAGGAC
CACTTCTGCGCTCGGCCCTTCCGGCTGGCTGGTTTATTGCTGATAAATCTGGAGCCGGTGAGCGTGGGTC
TCGCGGTATCATTGCAGCACTGGGGCCAGATGGTAAGCCCTCCCGTATCGTAGTTATCTACACGACGGGG
AGTCAGGCAACTATGGATGAACGAAATAGACAGATCGCTGAGATAGGTGCCTCACTGATTAAGCATTGGT
AACCGATTCTAGGTGCATTGGCGCAGAAAAAAATGCCTGATGCGACGCTGCGCGTCTTATACTCCCACAT
ATGCCAGATTCAGCAACGGATACGGCTTCCCCAACTTGCCCACTTCCATACGTGTCCTCCTTACCAGAAA
TTTATCCTTAAGATCGTTTAAACTCGACTCTGGCTCTATCGAATCTCCGTCGTTTCGAGCTTACGCGAAC
AGCCGTGGCGCTCATTTGCTCGTCGGGCATCGAATCTCGTCAGCTATCGTCAGCTTACCTTTTTGGCAGC
GATCGCGGCTCCCGACATCTTGGACCATTAGCTCCACAGGTATCTTCTTCCCTCTAGTGGTCATAACAGC
AGCTTCAGCTACCTCTCAATTCAAAAAACCCCTCAAGACCCGTTTAGAGGCCCCAAGGGGTTATGCTATC
AATCGTTGCGTTACACACACAAAAAACCAACACACATCCATCTTCGATGGATAGCGATTTTATTATCTAA
CTGCTGATCGAGTGTAGCCAGATCTAGTAATCAATTACGGGGTCATTAGTTCATAGCCCATATATGGAGT
TCCGCGTTACATAACTTACGGTAAATGGCCCGCCTGGCTGACCGCCCAACGACCCCCGCCCATTGACGTC
AATAATGACGTATGTTCCCATAGTAACGCCAATAGGGACTTTCCATTGACGTCAATGGGTGGAGTATTTA
CGGTAAACTGCCCACTTGGCAGTACATCAAGTGTATCATATGCCAAGTACGCCCCCTATTGACGTCAATG
ACGGTAAATGGCCCGCCTGGCATTATGCCCAGTACATGACCTTATGGGACTTTCCTACTTGGCAGTACAT
CTACGTATTAGTCATCGCTATTACCATGCTGATGCGGTTTTGGCAGTACATCAATGGGCGTGGATAGCGG
TTTGACTCACGGGGATTTCCAAGTCTCCACCCCATTGACGTCAATGGGAGTTTGTTTTGGCACCAAAATC
AACGGGACTTTCCAAAATGTCGTAACAACTCCGCCCCATTGACGCAAATGGGCGGTAGGCGTGTACGGTG
GGAGGTCTATATAAGCAGAGCTGGTTTAGTGAACCGTCAGATCAGATCTTTGTCGATCCTACCATCCACT
CGACACACCCGCCAGCGGCCGC
Features (pLannotate 1.2.2; 19 found; start..end, strand, type, name):
    711..832     -  polyA_signal   SV40 poly(A) signal: SV40 polyadenylation signal
    855..924     -  CDS            large T antigen (fragment): large T antigen from SV40 (simian virus 40)
    947..993     +  terminator     T7 terminator: transcription terminator for bacteriophage T7 RNA polymerase
   1023..1159    +  terminator     rrnG terminator: transcription terminator from the E. coli ribosomal RNA rrnG operon (Albrechtsen et al., 1991)
   1204..1275    +  misc_feature   3' β-globin insulator: insulator downstream of the human β-globin locus (Farrell et al., 2002)
   1501..2089    -  rep_origin     ori: high-copy-number ColE1/pMB1/pBR322/pUC origin of replication
   2261..2325    -  CDS            bla(M) (fragment): β-lactamase lacking the signal sequence; bla(M); allows cytosolic expression of β-lactamase
   2589..3798    +  promoter       UbC promoter: human ubiquitin C promoter
   3802..4399    +  CDS            PuroR (fragment): puromycin N-acetyltransferase; pac from Streptomyces; confers resistance to puromycin
   4428..4476    +  polyA_signal   poly(A) signal: synthetic polyadenylation signal
   4742..5602    +  CDS            AmpR: β-lactamase; bla; confers resistance to ampicillin, carbenicillin, and related antibiotics
   5615..5751    +  terminator     rrnG terminator: transcription terminator from the E. coli ribosomal RNA rrnG operon (Albrechtsen et al., 1991)
   5896..5967    +  misc_feature   5' β-globin insulator: insulator upstream of the human β-globin locus (Farrell et al., 2002)
   5972..6018    -  terminator     T7 terminator: transcription terminator for bacteriophage T7 RNA polymerase
   6036..6084    -  polyA_signal   poly(A) signal: synthetic polyadenylation signal
   6165..6468    +  enhancer       CMV enhancer: human cytomegalovirus immediate early enhancer
   6541..6558    -  promoter       CMV promoter (fragment): human cytomegalovirus (CMV) immediate early promoter
   6621..6672    +  promoter       CMVd2 promoter: truncated human cytomegalovirus (CMV) immediate early promoter that yields moderately reduced expression relative to the full-length promoter
   6741..601     +  CDS            R1A_SARS2 (fragment) (across the origin): Experimental evidence at protein level: Swiss-Prot protein existence level 1. [Non-structural protein 10]: Plays a pivotal role in viral transcription by stimulating both nsp14 3'-5' exoribonuclease and nsp16 2'-O-methyltransferase activities. Therefore plays an essential role in viral mRNAs cap methylation. From Severe acute respiratory syndrome coronavirus 2 (2019-nCoV) (SARS-CoV-2).
