[The description below was written by a language model from this plasmid's Addgene catalogue record and pLannotate feature annotations shown in this document.]
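Description:
pGBW-m4133954 is a mammalian expression plasmid for the SARS-CoV-2 non-structural protein nsp8, built on the pTwist_CMV_Puro_6 backbone (about 6.1 kb without insert; the full sequence record is 6,742 nt). It is maintained in E. coli through a high-copy ColE1/pUC-type origin and an AmpR β-lactamase gene. Selection in mammalian cells relies on a separate cassette in which the human ubiquitin C promoter drives puromycin N-acetyltransferase, ending in a synthetic poly(A) signal.

The payload is a wild-type nsp8 coding sequence of roughly 590 bp, derived from the viral ORF1ab polyprotein. The automated annotation detects it as a fragment of the replicase polyprotein 1a that spans the plasmid's numbering origin. The functional text attached to that hit concerns nsp10 and is simply inherited from the polyprotein database entry, so it should not be read as describing the insert. Expression is driven by CMV immediate-early regulatory elements (the CMV enhancer plus annotated CMV promoter segments) located directly upstream, and transcripts terminate at an SV40 polyadenylation signal. According to the catalogue, the backbone supplies a C-terminal V5 epitope tag preceded by a TEV protease cleavage site, allowing detection or capture of the protein and subsequent removal of the tag. These small elements were not picked up in the feature table. The backbone also contains 5' and 3' β-globin insulator elements, T7 and rrnG terminators and an additional synthetic poly(A) signal, which help isolate the transcription units from read-through and neighbouring activity.

The construct suits transient expression of tagged nsp8 in mammalian cells, or stable expression under puromycin selection. The record does not specify particular downstream applications.
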