Addgene plasmid #152531: pGBW-m4133954
Purpose: Mammalian expression plasmid for SARS-CoV-2 nsp8
Depositing lab: Ginkgo Bioworks & Benjie Chen. Depositing organization: Ginkgo Bioworks.
Backbone
  Vector backbone: pTwist_CMV_Puro_6
  Backbone size w/o insert (bp): 6080
  Vector type: Mammalian Expression
  Selectable markers: Puromycin
Growth in bacteria
  Bacterial resistance: Ampicillin, 100 μg/mL
  Growth temperature: 37°C
  Growth strain: DH5alpha
  Copy number: High Copy
Gene/Insert
  Gene/Insert name: SARS-CoV-2 nsp8
  Species: Severe acute respiratory syndrome coronavirus 2
  Insert size (bp): 587
  Mutation: wt
  Entrez Gene: ORF1ab (a.k.a. GU280_gp01)
  Promoter: CMV
  Tag / fusion protein: Cleavable TEV;V5 (C terminal on backbone)
  Cloning method: Unknown
Resource information
  A portion of this plasmid was derived from a plasmid made by: GinkgoBioworks
Depositor comments: NCBI reference sequence: YP_009725304.1
How to cite: pGBW-m4133954 was a gift from Ginkgo Bioworks & Benjie Chen (Addgene plasmid # 152531 ; http://n2t.net/addgene:152531 ; RRID:Addgene_152531)
